>Addgene plasmid #136929 | pTW170b2 | depositor full sequence | sequence record 264395 | pTW170b2 sequence 2594 bps
ACGAGAGGACATCCGGGCAAATGCAACGAAAGGCTCAGTCGAAAGACTGGGCCTTTCGTTGCATGGAAAG
AAGAGAAACCTGATTAGAGGCGGGGTGGAGGGGGTCTAGGGACCCTACAACACGCACGGTGTTACATTAG
GCACCCCGGGCTTTACACTTTATGCTTCCGGCTCGTATGTTGTGTCGACCGACCTGCAGGTGCAGTAAGG
AGGAAAAAAAA
[83 nt withheld, positions 222-304]
T
[104 nt withheld, positions 306-409]
TCAATTACCCTCTGACTTTGTTCAGGGT
[56 nt withheld, positions 438-493]
A
[67 nt withheld, positions 495-561]
CGGAGCCAATGTACGCAAAAAACCCCGCTTCAGCGGGGTTTTTTCGCCAAAAAAAACCCCGCCCTGTCAG
GGGCGGGGTTTTTTTTTAGGGCCCTACTGACTGTAAAAAAAGCACCGACTCGGTGCCACTTTTTCAAGTT
GATAACGGACTAGCCTTATTTTAACTTGCTATTTCTAGCTCTAAAACGAGGCGGGGTGGAGGGGGTCCCA
CACAACATACGAGCCGGAAGCATAAAGTGTAAAGCCTGGGGTGCCTAATGAGTGAGCTAACTCACATTAA
TTGCGTTGCGCTCACTGCCCGCTTTCCAGTCGGGAAACCTGTCGTGCCAGCTGCATTAATGAATCGGCCA
ACGCGCGGGGAGAGGCGGTTTGCGTATTGGGCGCACTTAATTAACGGCACTGCGAAAAAACCCCGCCGAA
GCGGGGTTTTTTGCGAAATATAATGACCCTCTTGATAACCCAAGAGGGCATTTTTTAATGCCCATGGCGT
ACGGATCTTAGAAAAACTCATCGAGCATCAAATGAAACTGCAATTTATTCATATCAGGATTATCAATACC
ATATTTTTGAAAAAGCCGTTTCTGTAATGAAGGAGAAAACTCACCGAGGCAGTTCCATAGGATGGCAAGA
TCCTGGTATCGGTCTGCGATTCCGACTCGTCCAACATCAATACAACCTATTAATTTCCCCTCGTCAAAAA
TAAGGTTATCAAGTGAGAAATCACCATGAGTGACGACTGAATCCGGTGAGAATGGCAAAAGTTTATGCAT
TTCTTTCCAGACTTGTTCAACAGGCCAGCCATTACGCTCGTCATCAAAATCACTCGCATCAACCAAACCG
TTATTCATTCGTGATTGCGCCTGAGCGAGACGAAATACGCGATCGCTGTTAAAAGGACAATTACAAACAG
GAATCGAATGCAACCGGCGCAGGAACACTGCCAGCGCATCAACAATATTTTCACCTGAATCAGGATATTC
TTCTAATACCTGGAATGCTGTTTTCCCGGGGATCGCAGTGGTGAGTAACCATGCATCATCAGGAGTACGG
ATAAAATGCTTGATGGTCGGAAGAGGCATAAATTCCGTCAGCCAGTTTAGTCTGACCATCTCATCTGTAA
CATCATTGGCAACGCTACCTTTGCCATGTTTCAGAAACAACTCTGGCGCATCGGGCTTCCCATACAATCG
ATAGATTGTCGCACCTGATTGCCCGACATTATCGCGAGCCCATTTATACCCATATAAATCAGCATCCATG
TTGGAATTTAATCGCGGCCTAGAGCAAGACGTTTCCCGTTGAATATGGCTCATAACACCCCTTGTATTAC
TGTTTATGTAAGCAGACAGTTTTATTGTTCATGAAGAGAAACCTACGGATCGGGGCGGAGATTTCCTGGA
AGATGCCAGGAAGATACTTAACAGGGAAGTGAGAGGGCCGCGGCAAAGCCGTTTTTCCATAGGCTCCGCC
CCCCTGACAAGCATCACGAAATCTGACGCTCAAATCAGTGGTGGCGAAACCCGACAGGACTATAAAGATA
CCAGGCGTTTCCCCCTGGCGGCTCCCTCGTGCGCTCTCCTGTTCCTGCCTTTCGGTTTACCGGTGTCATT
CCGCTGTTATGGCCGCGTTTGTCTCATTCCACGCCTGACACTCAGTTCCGGGTAGGCAGTTCGCTCCAAG
CTGGACTGTATGCACGAACCCCCCGTTCAGTCCGACCGCTGCGCCTTATCCGGTAACTATCGTCTTGAGT
CCAACCCGGAAAGACATGCAAAAGCACCACTGGCAGCAGCCACTGGTAATTGATTTAGAGGAGTTAGTCT
TGAAGTCATGCGCCGGTTAAGGCTAAACTGAAAGGACAAGTTTTGGTGACTGCGCTCCTCCAAGCCAGTT
ACCTCGGTTCAAAGAGTTGGTAGCTCAGAGAACCTTCGAAAAACCGCCCTGCAAGGCGGTTTTTTCGTTT
TCAGAGCAAGAGATTACGCGCAGACCAAAACGATCTCAAGAAGATCATCTTATTAAGGAGCCCCATACGA
TAT
Features (pLannotate 1.2.2; 9 found; start..end, strand, type, name):
     25..60      -  terminator     rrnB T1 terminator (fragment): Escherichia coli rrnB; transcription terminator T1 from the E. coli rrnB gene
    152..182     +  promoter       lac promoter: promoter for the E. coli lac operon
    222..560     +  CDS            M13 gene VI (sequence partly withheld): pVI; VI; minor coat protein
    673..748     -  misc_RNA       gRNA scaffold: guide RNA scaffold for the Streptococcus pyogenes CRISPR/Cas9 system
    774..804     -  promoter       lac promoter: promoter for the E. coli lac operon
    819..840     -  protein_bind   CAP binding site: CAP binding activates transcription in the presence of cAMP. E. coli catabolite activator protein
    853..945     -  CDS            lacI (fragment): lac repressor; lacI; The lac repressor binds to the lac operator to inhibit transcription in E. coli. This inhibition can be relieved by adding lactose or isopropyl-β-D-thiogalactopyranoside (IPTG).
   1059..1874    -  CDS            KanR: aminoglycoside phosphotransferase; aph(3')-Ia; confers resistance to kanamycin in bacteria or G418 (Geneticin®) in eukaryotes
   2015..2560    -  rep_origin     p15A ori: Plasmids containing the medium-copy-number p15A origin of replication can be propagated in E. coli cells that contain a second plasmid with the ColE1 origin.
