>Addgene plasmid #136929 | pTW170b2 | addgene full sequence | sequence record 269658 | Addgene NGS Result
TGTTGGACGAGTCGGAATCGCAGACCGATACCAGGATCTTGCCATCCTATGGAACTGCCTCGGTGAGTTT
TCTCCTTCATTACAGAAACGGCTTTTTCAAAAATATGGTATTGATAATCCTGATATGAATAAATTGCAGT
TTCATTTGATGCTCGATGAGTTTTTCTAAGATCCGTACGCCATGGGCATTAAAAAATGCCCTCTTGGGTT
ATCAAGAGGGTCATTATATTTCGCAAAAAACCCCGCTTCGGCGGGGTTTTTTCGCAGTGCCGTTAATTAA
GTGCGCCCAATACGCAAACCGCCTCTCCCCGCGCGTTGGCCGATTCATTAATGCAGCTGGCACGACAGGT
TTCCCGACTGGAAAGCGGGCAGTGAGCGCAACGCAATTAATGTGAGTTAGCTCACTCATTAGGCACCCCA
GGCTTTACACTTTATGCTTCCGGCTCGTATGTTGTGTGGGTCGCAGGACAGCTTTTCCTGTTTTAGAGCT
AGAAATAGCAAGTTAAAATAAGGCTAGTCCGTTATCAACTTGAAAAAGTGGCACCGAGTCGGTGCTTTTT
TTACAGTCAGTAGGGCCCTAAAAAAAAACCCCGCCCCTGACAGGGCGGGGTTTTTTTTGGCGAAAAAACC
CCGCTGAAGCGGGGTTTTTTGCGTACATTGGCTCCG
[67 nt withheld, positions 667-733]
T
[56 nt withheld, positions 735-790]
ACCCTGAACAAAGTCAGAGGGTAATTGA
[104 nt withheld, positions 819-922]
A
[83 nt withheld, positions 924-1006]
TTTTTTTTCCTCCTTACTGCACCTGCAGGTCGGTCGACACAACATACGAGCCGGAAGCATAAAGTGTAAA
GCCCGGGGTGCCTAATGTAACACCGTGCGTGTTGTAGGGTCCCTAGTCGCAGGACAGCTTTTCCTTAAAC
AGGTTTCTCTTCTTTCCATGCAACGAAAGGCCCAGTCTTTCGACTGAGCCTTTCGTTGCATTTGCCCGGA
TGTCCTCTCGTATATCGTATGGGGCTCCTTAATAAGATGATCTTCTTGAGATCGTTTTGGTCTGCGCGTA
ATATCTTGCTCTGAAAACGAAAAAACCGCCTTGCAGGGCGGTTTTTCGAAGGTTCTCTGAGCTACCAACT
CTTTGAACCGAGGTAACTGGCTTGGAGGAGCGCAGTCACCAAAACTTGTCCTTTCAGTTTAGCCTTAACC
GGCGCATGACTTCAAGACTAACTCCTCTAAATCAATTACCAGTGGCTGCTGCCAGTGGTGCTTTTGCATG
TCTTTCCGGGTTGGACTCAAGACGATAGTTACCGGATAAGGCGCAGCGGTCGGACTGAACGGGGGGTTCG
TGCATACAGTCCAGCTTGGAGCGAACTGCCTACCCGGAACTGAGTGTCAGGCGTGGAATGAGACAAACGC
GGCCATAACAGCGGAATGACACCGGTAAACCGAAAGGCAGGAACAGGAGAGCGCACGAGGGAGCCGCCAG
GGGGAAACGCCTGGTATCTTTATAGTCCTGTCGGGTTTCGCCACCACTGATTTGAGCGTCAGATTTCGTG
ATGCTTGTCAGGGGGGCGGAGCCTATGGAAAAACGGCTTTGCCGCGGCCCTCTCACTTCCCTGTTAAGTA
TCTTCCTGGCATCTTCCAGGAAATCTCCGCCCCGATCCGTAGGTTTCTCTTCATGAACAATAAAACTGTC
TGCTTACATAAACAGTAATACAAGGGGTGTTATGAGCCATATTCAACGGGAAACGTCTTGCTCTAGGCCG
CGATTAAATTCCAACATGGATGCTGATTTATATGGGTATAAATGGGCTCGCGATAATGTCGGGCAATCAG
GTGCGACAATCTATCGATTGTATGGGAAGCCCGATGCGCCAGAGTTGTTTCTGAAACATGGCAAAGGTAG
CGTTGCCAATGATGTTACAGATGAGATGGTCAGACTAAACTGGCTGACGGAATTTATGCCTCTTCCGACC
ATCAAGCATTTTATCCGTACTCCTGATGATGCATGGTTACTCACCACTGCGATCCCCGGGAAAACAGCAT
TCCAGGTATTAGAAGAATATCCTGATTCAGGTGAAAATATTGTTGATGCGCTGGCAGTGTTCCTGCGCCG
GTTGCATTCGATTCCTGTTTGTAATTGTCCTTTTAACAGCGATCGCGTATTTCGTCTCGCTCAGGCGCAA
TCACGAATGAATAACGGTTTGGTTGATGCGAGTGATTTTGATGACGAGCGTAATGGCTGGCCTGTTGAAC
AAGTCTGGAAAGAAATGCATAAACTTTTGCCATTCTCACCGGATTCAGTCGTCACTCATGGTGATTTCTC
ACTTGATAACCTTATTTTTGACGAGGGGAAATTAATAGGTTGTATTGA
Features (pLannotate 1.2.2; 9 found; start..end, strand, type, name):
    283..375     +  CDS            lacI (fragment): lac repressor; lacI; The lac repressor binds to the lac operator to inhibit transcription in E. coli. This inhibition can be relieved by adding lactose or isopropyl-β-D-thiogalactopyranoside (IPTG).
    388..409     +  protein_bind   CAP binding site: CAP binding activates transcription in the presence of cAMP. E. coli catabolite activator protein
    424..454     +  promoter       lac promoter: promoter for the E. coli lac operon
    480..555     +  misc_RNA       gRNA scaffold: guide RNA scaffold for the Streptococcus pyogenes CRISPR/Cas9 system
    668..1006    -  CDS            M13 gene VI (sequence partly withheld): pVI; VI; minor coat protein
   1046..1076    -  promoter       lac promoter: promoter for the E. coli lac operon
   1168..1203    +  terminator     rrnB T1 terminator (fragment): Escherichia coli rrnB; transcription terminator T1 from the E. coli rrnB gene
   1262..1807    +  rep_origin     p15A ori: Plasmids containing the medium-copy-number p15A origin of replication can be propagated in E. coli cells that contain a second plasmid with the ColE1 origin.
   1948..169     +  CDS            KanR (across the origin): aminoglycoside phosphotransferase; aph(3')-Ia; confers resistance to kanamycin in bacteria or G418 (Geneticin®) in eukaryotes
