[The description below was written by a language model from this plasmid's Addgene catalogue record and pLannotate feature annotations shown in this document.]
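Description:
pTW170b2 is a small (about 2.6 kb) bacterial accessory plasmid built for directed evolution of Streptococcus pyogenes Cas9 in E. coli. It replicates from a p15A origin and is selected with kanamycin through an aph(3')-Ia aminoglycoside phosphotransferase gene. The p15A origin is compatible with ColE1-type plasmids, so it can coexist with other plasmids in a multi-component selection host. The catalogue lists it as high copy, whereas the annotation describes p15A as a medium-copy origin. The two sequence records, depositor-supplied and repository-sequenced, are the same length and carry the same nine features in opposite orientation, so they agree with each other.

The payload consists of two divergently arranged cassettes. One places M13 bacteriophage gene VI, encoding the minor coat protein pVI, unmutated, downstream of a lac promoter element. The other has a second lac promoter with its CAP binding site and a residual lacI fragment, followed by an SpCas9 guide RNA scaffold, which indicates that the plasmid also supplies a single guide RNA. The spacer sequence is not annotated. A fragment of the rrnB T1 terminator lies upstream of the gene VI promoter, probably to insulate it from read-through transcription.

Because pVI is needed to produce infectious M13 progeny, putting its expression on an accessory plasmid is the standard way of tying phage propagation to a desired activity in phage-assisted evolution. The depositor's comment "TAA PAM" suggests that this version presents a target site flanked by a TAA PAM, matching the aim of evolving Cas9 variants that accept non-G PAMs. The record does not state exactly how Cas9 binding is coupled to gene VI output.
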