Addgene plasmid #136929: pTW170b2
Purpose: Directed evolution of SpCas9
Depositing lab: David Liu. Depositing organization: Broad Institute. Publication: Continuous evolution of SpCas9 variants compatible with non-G PAMs. Miller SM, Wang T, Randolph PB, Arbab M, Shen MW, Huang TP, Matuszek Z, Newby GA, Rees HA, Liu DR. Nat Biotechnol. 2020 Apr;38(4):471-481. doi: 10.1038/s41587-020-0412-8. Epub 2020 Feb 10. PubMed 32042170.
Backbone
  Vector backbone: p15A
  Vector type: Bacterial Expression, CRISPR
Growth in bacteria
  Bacterial resistance: Kanamycin, 50 μg/mL
  Growth temperature: 37°C
  Growth strain: Mach1
  Copy number: High Copy
Gene/Insert
  Gene/Insert name: gVI
  Species: M13 bacteriophage
  Mutation: none
  Cloning method: Ligation Independent Cloning
Terms and licenses: Academic/Nonprofit Terms; Industry Terms: Not Available to Industry
Depositor comments: TAA PAM
How to cite: pTW170b2 was a gift from David Liu (Addgene plasmid # 136929 ; http://n2t.net/addgene:136929 ; RRID:Addgene_136929)
